Addgene plasmid #173530: pICSL86977OD:PITG_12737
Purpose: This is a binary plasmid that can be transferred into Agrobacterium and used to transiently express the protein encoded by the insert in plants by agro-infiltration.
Depositing lab: Sophien Kamoun. Depositing organization: Sainsbury Laboratory, Norwich. Publication: Plant pathogens convergently evolved to counteract redundant nodes of an NLR immune receptor network. Derevnina L, Contreras MP, Adachi H, Upson J, Vergara Cruces A, Xie R, Sklenar J, Menke FLH, Mugford ST, MacLean D, Ma W, Hogenhout SA, Goverse A, Maqbool A, Wu CH, Kamoun S. PLoS Biol. 2021 Aug 23;19(8):e3001136. doi: 10.1371/journal.pbio.3001136. PubMed 34424903.
Backbone
  Vector backbone: pICSL86977OD
  Backbone manufacturer: Youles SynBio plasmids
  Backbone size w/o insert (bp): 8678
  Vector type: Plant Expression
  Selectable markers: Basta
Growth in bacteria
  Bacterial resistance: Kanamycin, 50 μg/mL
  Growth temperature: 37°C
  Growth strain: DH5alpha
  Copy number: High Copy
Gene/Insert
  Gene/Insert name: PITG_12737_T30-4
  Species: Phytophthora infestans
  Promoter: 35S
  Cloning method: Restriction Enzyme; 5′ cloning site unknown (unknown if destroyed); 3′ cloning site unknown (unknown if destroyed)
Terms and licenses: Academic/Nonprofit Terms; Industry Terms: Not Available to Industry
How to cite: pICSL86977OD:PITG_12737 was a gift from Sophien Kamoun (Addgene plasmid # 173530 ; http://n2t.net/addgene:173530 ; RRID:Addgene_173530)
