[The description below was written by a language model from this plasmid's Addgene catalogue record and pLannotate feature annotations shown in this document.]
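Description:
pICSL86977OD:PITG_12737 is a plant expression binary vector built on the pICSL86977OD backbone, designed to be moved into Agrobacterium and used for transient protein expression in plants by agro-infiltration. It carries two replication systems outside the T-DNA. A high-copy ColE1/pUC-type origin supports propagation in E. coli, and the pVS1 oriV with its RepA replication protein and StaA stability protein allows stable maintenance in Agrobacterium. Bacterial selection is by kanamycin, through an aphA-3 aminoglycoside phosphotransferase gene annotated downstream of a bla (AmpR) promoter.

Between the nopaline-type left and right T-DNA border repeats sit two plant cassettes. The payload is PITG_12737 from Phytophthora infestans strain T30-4, which the annotation matches to an RXLR-type effector reported to enhance colonization of Nicotiana benthamiana leaves. It is driven by the strong constitutive CaMV 35S promoter, followed by the TMV Ω leader as a translational enhancer, and terminated by the octopine synthase terminator. A fragment of a CaMV open reading frame annotated upstream of the promoter is probably extended viral sequence carried with the 35S region rather than an intended coding unit. No epitope tag or reporter is annotated. The second cassette is the bar gene, encoding phosphinothricin acetyltransferase, under the NOS promoter and terminator. It gives Basta (glufosinate) resistance should stable transformants be wanted.

The sequenced record (8,362 nt) is slightly shorter than the listed empty backbone size, which may mean the insert replaced a cloning cassette, though the record does not explain this. The associated publication concerns pathogen effectors that counteract a plant NLR immune receptor network.
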