Features (pLannotate 1.2.2; 17 found; start..end, strand, type, name):
    641..665     -  misc_feature   RB T-DNA repeat: right border repeat from nopaline C58 T-DNA
    732..1439    -  terminator     OCS terminator: octopine synthase terminator
   1450..1722    -  CDS            RXLRL_PHYIT (fragment): Experimental evidence at transcript level: Swiss-Prot protein existence level 2. Effector that enhances P.infestans colonization of Nicotiana benthamiana leaves. From Phytophthora infestans (strain T30-4) (Potato late blight fungus).
   1734..1787    -  misc_feature   TMV Ω: translational enhancer from the tobacco mosaic virus 5'-leader sequence (Gallie et al., 1988)
   1816..2161    -  promoter       CaMV 35S promoter: strong constitutive promoter from cauliflower mosaic virus
   1818..1864    -  promoter       minimal CaMV 35S promoter: minimal 35S promoter from cauliflower mosaic virus
   2345..3151    -  CDS            IBMP_CAMVB (fragment): Experimental evidence at protein level: Swiss-Prot protein existence level 1. Enhances the ribosomal termination-reinitiation event leading to the translation of major open reading frames on the polycistronic viral RNAs. From Cauliflower mosaic virus (strain Bari 1) (CaMV).
   3194..3446    -  terminator     NOS terminator: nopaline synthase terminator and poly(A) signal
   3477..4025    -  CDS            bar: PAT_STRHY - Experimental evidence at protein level: Swiss-Prot protein existence level 1. Inactivates phosphinothricin (PPT) by transfer of an acetyl group from acetyl CoA. Can also acetylate demethylphosphinothricin but not PTT or glutamate. This enzyme is an effector of phosphinothricin tripeptide (PTT or bialaphos) resistance. From Streptomyces hygroscopicus. Introduced by genetic manipulation and expressed in glufosinate-tolerant maize by Dekalb Genetics.
   4046..4228    -  promoter       NOS promoter: nopaline synthase promoter NOS promoter
   4423..4447    -  misc_feature   LB T-DNA repeat: left border repeat from nopaline C58 T-DNA
   4583..5171    -  rep_origin     ori: high-copy-number ColE1/pMB1/pBR322/pUC origin of replication
   5342..6136    -  CDS            KanR: aminoglycoside phosphotransferase; aphA-3; confers resistance to kanamycin
   6137..6241    -  promoter       AmpR promoter: bla
   6303..6497    -  rep_origin     pVS1 oriV: origin of replication for the Pseudomonas plasmid pVS1 (Heeb et al., 2000)
   6563..7636    -  CDS            pVS1 RepA: replication protein from the Pseudomonas plasmid pVS1 (Heeb et al., 2000)
   8065..332     -  CDS            pVS1 StaA (across the origin): stability protein from the Pseudomonas plasmid pVS1 (Heeb et al., 2000)
>Addgene plasmid #173530 | pICSL86977OD:PITG_12737 | addgene full sequence | sequence record 342330 | Addgene NGS Result
TCGTAAGGGCTTGGCTGCACCGGAATCAGCACGAAGTCGGCTGCCTTGATCGCGGACACAGCCAAGTCCG
CCGCCTGGGGCGCTCCGTCGATCACTACGAAGTCGCGCCGGCCGATGGCCTTCACGTCGCGGTCAATCGT
CGGGCGGTCGATGCCGACAACGGTTAGCGGTTGATCTTCCCGCACGGCCGCCCAATCGCGGGCACTGCCC
TGGGGATCGGAATCGACTAACAGAACATCGGCCCCGGCGAGTTGCAGGGCGCGGGCTAGATGGGTTGCGA
TGGTCGTCTTGCCTGACCCGCCTTTCTGGTTAAGTACAGCGATAACCTTCATGCGTTCCCCTTGCGTATT
TGTTTATTTACTCATCGCATCATATACGCAGCGACCGCATGACGCAAGCTGTTTTACTCAAATACACATC
ACCTTTTTAGACGGCGGCGCTCGGTTTCTTCAGCGGCCAAGCTGGCCGGCCAGGCCGCCAGCTTGGCATC
AGACAAACCGGCCAGGATTTCATGCAGCCGCACGGCTGACTCCCGAGGGGAACCCTGTGGTTGGCATGCA
CATACAAATGGACGAACGGATAAACCTTTTCACGCCCTTTTAAATATCCGATTATTCTAATAAACGCTCT
TTTCTCTTAGGTTTACCCGCCAATATATCCTGTCAAACACTGATAGTTTAAACGGATCACTTCGTGTCCC
TCGGTCACATGTGCATCCTCTAGTAGCGGTCCTGCTGAGCCTCGACATGTTGTCGCAAAATTCGCCCTGG
ACCCGCCCAACGATTTGTCGTCACTGTCAAGGTTTGACCTGCACTTCATTTGGGGCCCACATACACCAAA
AAAATGCTGCATAATTCTCGGGGCAGCAAGTCGGTTACCCGGCCGCCGTGCTGGACCGGGTTGAATGGTG
CCCGTAACTTTCGGTAGAGCGGACGGCCAATACTCAACTTCAAGGAATCTCACCCATGCGCGCCGGCGGG
GAACCGGAGTTCCCTTCAGTGAGCGTTATTAGTTCGCCGCTCGGTGTGTCGTAGATACTAGCCCCTGGGG
CACTTTTGAAATTTGAATAAGATTTATGTAATCAGTCTTTTAGGTTTGACCGGTTCTGCCGCTTTTTTTA
AAATTGGATTTGTAATAATAAAACGCAATTGTTTGTTATTGTGGCGCTCTATCATAGATGTCGCTATAAA
CCTATTCAGCACAATATATTGTTTTCATTTTAATATTGTACATATAAGTAGTAGGGTACAATCAGTAAAT
TGAACGGAGAATATTATTCATAAAAATACGATAGTAACGGGTGATATATTCATTAGAATGAACCGAAACC
GGCGGTAAGGATCTGAGCTACACATGCTCAGGTTTTTTACAACGTGCACAACAGAATTGAAAGCAAATAT
CATGCGATCATAGGCTTCTCGCATATCTCATTAAAGCAGGACAAGCTCAGTGGAAGATCTTCCAGTACTC
GTCGTAGAACTTGATCAACTCGTCAGCGTCAGCGTCCTTCATTCCCTTAGGTGGTGTGTTCTTGATAGCG
TCCCTCAAAGTCTCAGGAGTGTATCCCTTCTTCTCCAAGTCAGTCAAAGCGTACAAAGACTTCTCCTCCA
TCTTCTCTGACAACTTCTTCAACTGGTTCAAAGACTTAGTCTTAAGCATCACCTCTCCTCCCACCTTCTT
GAACTTGTTCACCAAGTTAGTCAACTTCTCAGGCACCAATCCCATTGTATCGATAATTGTAAATGTAATT
GTAATGTTGTTTGTTGTTTGTTGTTGTTGGTAATTGTTGTAAAAATGAGCTCTTATACTCGAGCGTGTCC
TCTCCAAATGAAATGAACTTCCTTATATAGAGGAAGGGTCTTGCGAAGGATAGTGGGATTGTGCGTCATC
CCTTACGTCAGTGGAGATGTCACATCAATCCACTTGCTTTGTAGACGTGGTTGGAACCTCTTCTTTTTCC
ACGATGCTCCTCGTGGGTGGGGGTCCATCTTTGGGACCACTGTCGGCAGAGAGATCTTGAATGATAGCCT
TTCCTTTATCGCAATGATGGCATTTGTAGGAGCCACCTTCCTTTTCTACTGTCCTTTCGATGAAGTGACA
GATAGCTGGGCAATGGAATCCGAGGAGGTTTCCCGAAATTATCCTTTGTTGAAAAGTCTCAATAGCCCTT
TGATCTTCTGAGACTGTATCTTTGACATTTTTGGAGTAGACCAGAGTGTCGTGCTCCACCATGTTGACGA
AGATTTTCTTCTTGTCATTGAGTCGTAAAAGACTCTGTATGAACTGTTCGCCAGTCTTGACGGCGAGTTC
TGTTAGATCCTCGATTTGAATCTTAGACTCCATGCATGGCCTTAGATTCAGTAGGAACTACCTTTTTAGA
GACTCCAATCTCTATTACTTGCCTTGGTTTATGAAGCAAGCCTTGAATCGTCCATACTGGAATAGTACTT
CTGATCTTGAGAAATATGTCTTTCTCTGTGTTCTTGATGCAATTAGTCCTGAATCTTTTGACTGCATCTT
TAACCTTCTTGGGAAGGTATTTGATCTCCTGGAGATTGTTACTCGGGTAGATCGTCTTGATGAGACTTGC
TGCGTAGGCCTCTCTAACCATCTGTGGGTCAGCATTCTTTCTGAAATTGAAGAGGCTAACCTTCTCATTA
TCAGTGGTGAACATAGTGTCGTCACCTTCACCTTCGAACTTCCTTCCTAGATCGTAAAGATAGAGGAAAT
CGTCCATTGTAATCTCCGGGGCAAAGGAGATCTCTTTTGGGGCTGGATCACTGCTGGGCCTTTTGGTTCC
TAGCGTGAGCCAGTGGGCTTTTTGCTTTGGTGGGCTTGTTAGGGCCTTAGCAAAGCTCTTGGGCTTGAGT
TGAGCTTCTCCTTTGGGGATGAAGTTCAACCTGTCTGTTTGCTGACTTGTTGTGTACGCGTCAGCTGCTG
CTCTTGCCTCTGTAATAGTGGCAAATTTCTTGTGTGCAACTCCGGGAACGCCGTTTGTTGCCGCCTTTGT
ACAACCCCAGTCATCGTATATACCGGCATGTGGACCGTTATACACAACGTAGTAGTTGATATGAGGGTGT
TGAATACCCGATTCTGCTCTGAGAGGAGCAACTGTGCTGTTAAGCTCAGATTTTTGTGGGATTGGAATTC
CTCCAAGCTTGAATTCTTGCAGCGCTCCAATTCAGCAAGCGTCGATCTAGTAACATAGATGACACCGCGC
GCGATAATTTATCCTAGTTTGCGCGCTATATTTTGTTTTCTATCGCGTATTAAATGTATAATTGCGGGAC
TCTAATCATAAAAACCCATCTCATAAATAACGTCATGCATTACATGTTAATTATTACATGCTTAACGTAA
TTCAACAGAAATTATATGATAATCATCGCAAGACCGGCAACAGGATTCAATCTTAAGAAACTTTATTGCC
AAATGTTTGAACGATCTGCTTGACTCTAGATCCAGAGTCCCGCTCAAATCTCAGTCACAGGAAGAACAGG
TCTAGGAGGAACAGGAAGAGAGAAATCAAGCTGCCAGAATCCCACATCATGCCAATTTCCATGTTTGAAA
CCAGCAGCTCTAAGCATTCCCCTAGGAGCATAACCAAGAGCCTCATGCATCCTCACAGAAGGATCATTAG
GAAGTCCAATCACAGCAACCACAGACTTGAAACCCTGAGCCTCCAAAGACTTCAAAAGATGAGTGTAAAG
AGTAGATCCAAGACCAGTTCTTTGATGCCTAGGAGACACGTAAACAGTAGACTCAGCAGTCCAATCGTAA
GCATTCCTAGCCTTCCAAGGACCAGCATAAGCAATACCAGCCACTTCACCATCCACTTCAGCAACAAGCC
AAGGATACCTCTCTCTAAGCCTCACAAGATCATCAGTCCACTCTTGTGGTTCTTGAGGCTCAGTCCTGAA
ATTCACAGTAGAAGTCTCAATGTAATGATTCACAATAGTGCACACAGCAGGCATATCAGCCTCAGTAGCC
CTTCTAATATCAGCAGGCCTTCTTTCAGGAGACATGCGAAACGATCCAGATCCGGTGCAGATTATTTGGA
TTGAGAGTGAATATGAGACTCTAATTGGATACCGAGGGGAATTTATGGAACGTCAGTGGAGCATTTTGAC
AAGAAATATTTGCTAGCTGATAGTGACCTTAGGCGACTTTTGAACGCGCAATAATGGTTTCTGACGTATG
TGCTTAGCTCATTAAACTCCAGAAACCCGCGGCTGAGTGGCTCCTTCAACGTTGCGGTTCTGTCAGTTCC
AAACGTAAAACGGCTTGTCCCGCGTCATCGGCGGGGGTCATAACGTGACTCCCTTAATTCTCCGCTCCGG
ATCCGAATTCGGCACAGAGTGTTCAACCCCAGTACATTAAAAACGTCCGCAATGTGTTATTAAGTTGTCT
AAGCGTCAATTTGTTTACACCACAATATATCCTGCCACCAGCCAGCCAACAGCTCCCCGACCGGCAGCTC
GGCACAAAATCACCACTCGATACAGGCAGCCCATCAACCATGACTACTGTCCGGTCCAACAGATCCGAGC
AGGAACCGTAAAAAGGCCGCGTTGCTGGCGTTTTTCCATAGGCTCCGCCCCCCTGACGAGCATCACAAAA
ATCGACGCTCAAGTCAGAGGTGGCGAAACCCGACAGGACTATAAAGATACCAGGCGTTTCCCCCTGGAAG
CTCCCTCGTGCGCTCTCCTGTTCCGACCCTGCCGCTTACCGGATACCTGTCCGCCTTTCTCCCTTCGGGA
AGCGTGGCGCTTTCTCATAGCTCACGCTGTAGGTATCTCAGTTCGGTGTAGGTCGTTCGCTCCAAGCTGG
GCTGTGTGCACGAACCCCCCGTTCAGCCCGACCGCTGCGCCTTATCCGGTAACTATCGTCTTGAGTCCAA
CCCGGTAAGACACGACTTATCGCCACTGGCAGCAGCCACTGGTAACAGGATTAGCAGAGCGAGGTATGTA
GGCGGTGCTACAGAGTTCTTGAAGTGGTGGCCTAACTACGGCTACACTAGAAGAACAGTATTTGGTATCT
GCGCTCTGCTGAAGCCAGTTACCTTCGGAAAAAGAGTTGGTAGCTCTTGATCCGGCAAACAAACCACCGC
TGGTAGCGGTGGTTTTTTTGTTTGCAAGCAGCAGATTACGCGCAGAAAAAAAGGATCTCAAGAAGATCCT
TTGATCTTTTCTACGGGGTCTGACGCTCAGTGGAACGAAAACTCACGTTAAGGGATTTTGGTCATGAGAT
TATCAAAAAGGATCTTCACCTAGATCCTTTTAAATTAAAAATGAAGTTTTAAATCAATCTAAAGTATATA
TGAGTAAACTTGGTCTGACAGCTAAAACAATTCATCCAGTAAAATATAATATTTTATTTTCTCCCAATCA
GGCTTGATCCCCAGTAAGTCAAAAAATAGCTCGACATACTGTTCTTCCCCGATATCCTCCCTGAGCGACC
GGACGCAGAAGGCAATGTCATACCACTTGTCCGCCCTGCCGCTTCTCCCAAGATCAATAAAGCCACTTAC
TTTGCCATCTTTCACAAAGATGTTGCTGTCTCCCAGGTCGCCGTGGGAAAAGACAAGTTCCTCTTCGGGC
TTTTCCGTCTTTAAAAAATCATACAGCTCGCGCGGATCTTTAAATGGAGTGTCCTCTTCCCAGTTTTCGC
AATCCACATCGGCCAGATCGTTATTCAGTAAGTAATCCAATTCGGCTAAGCGGCTGTCTAAGCTATTCGT
ATAGGGACAATCCGATATGTCGATGGAGTGAAAGAGCCTGATGCACTCCGCATACAGCTCGATAATCTTT
TCAGGGCTTTGTTCATCTTCATACTCTTCCGAGCAAAGGACGCCATCGGCCTCACTCATGAGCAGATTGC
TCCAGCCATCATGCCGTTCAAAGTGCAGGACCTTTGGAACAGGCAGCTTTCCTTCCAGCCATAGCATCAT
GTCCTTTTCCCGTTCCACATCATAGGTGGTCCCTTTATACCGGCTGTCCGTCATTTTTAAATATAGGTTT
TCATTTTCTCCCACCAGCTTATATACCTTAGCAGGAGACATTCCTTCCGTATCTTTTACGCAGCGGTATT
TTTCGATCAGTTTTTTCAATTCCGGTGATATTCTCATTTTAGCCATACTCTTCCTTTTTCAATATTATTG
AAGCATTTATCAGGGTTATTGTCTCATGAGCGGATACATATTTGAATGTATTTAGAAAAATAAACAAATA
GGGGTTCCGCGCACTCGGAGCCTTGATGTGGGCGCTTTTTGCAGCTGTTCGGCTGTGCGCTGGCCAGACA
GTTATGCACAGGCCAGGCGGGTTTTAAGAGTTTTAATAAGTTTTAAAGAGTTTTAGGCGGAAAAATCGCC
TTTTTTCTCTTTTATATCAGTCACTTACATGTGTGACCGGTTCCCAATGTACGGCTTTGGGTTCCCAATG
TACGGGTTCCGGTTCCCAATGTACGGCTTTGGGTTCCCAATGTACGTGCTATCCACAGGAAAGAAGCTTT
TTCGACCTTTTTCCCCTGCTAGGGCAATTTGCCCTAGCATCTGCTCCGTACATTAGGAACCGGCGGATGC
TTCGCCCTCGATCAGGTTGCGGTAGCGCATGACTAGGATCGGGCCAGCCTGCCCCGCCTCCTCCTTCAAA
TCGTACTCCGGCAGGTCATTTGACCCGATCAGCTTGCGCACGGTGAAACAGAACTTCTTGAACTCTCCGG
CGCTGCCACTGCGTTCGTAGATCGTCTTGAACAACCATCTGGCTTCTGCCTTGCCTGCGGCGCGGCGTGC
CAGGCGGTAGAGAAAACGGCCGATGCCGGGATCGATCAAAAAGTAATCGGGGTGAACCGTCAGCACGTCC
GGGTTCTTGCCTTCTGTGATCTCGCGGTACATCCAATCAGCTAGCTCGATCTCGATGTACTCCGGCCGCC
CGGTTTCGCTCTTTACGATCTTGTAGCGGCTAATCAAGGCTTCACCCTCGGATACCGTCACCAGGCGGCC
GTTCTTGGCCTTCTTCGTACGCTGCATGGCAACGTGCGTGGTGTTTAACCGAATGCAGGTTTCTACCAGG
TCGTCTTTCTGCTTTCCGCCATCGGCTCGCCGGCAGAACTTGAGTACGTCCGCAACGTGTGGACGGAACA
CGCGGCCGGGCTTGTCTCCCTTCCCTTCCCGGTATCGGTTCATGGATTCGGTTAGATGGGAAACCGCCAT
CAGTACCAGGTCGTAATCCCACACACTGGCCATGCCGGCCGGCCCTGCGGAAACCTCTACGTGCCCGTCT
GGAAGCTCGTAGCGGATCACCTCGCCAGCTCGTCGGTCACGCTTCGACAGACGGAAAACGGCCACGTCCA
TGATGCTGCGACTATCGCGGGTGCCCACGTCATAGAGCATCGGAACGAAAAAATCTGGTTGCTCGTCGCC
CTTGGGCGGCTTCCTAATCGACGACGCACCGGCTGCCGGCGGTTGCCGGGATTCTTTGCGGATTCGATCA
GCGGCCGCTTGCCACGATTCACCGGGGCGTGCTTCTGCCTCGATGCGTTGCCGCTGGGCGGCCTGCGCGG
CCTTCAACTTCTCCACCAGGTCATCACCCAGCGCCGCGCCGATTTGTACCGGGCCGGATGGTTTGCGACC
GCTCACGCCGATTCCTCGGGCTTGGGGGTTCCAGTGCCATTGCAGGGCCGGCAGACAACCCAGCCGCTTA
CGCCTGGCCAACCGCCCGTTCCTCCACACATGGGGCATTCCACGGCGTCGGTGCCTGGTTGTTCTTGATT
TTCCATGCCGCCTCCTTTAGCCGCTAAAATTCATCTACTCATTTATTCATTTGCTCATTTACTCTGGTAG
CTGCGCGATGTATTCAGATAGCAGCTCGGTAATGGTCTTGCCTTGGCGTACCGCGTACATCTTCAGCTTG
GTGTGATCCTCCGCCGGCAACTGAAAGTTGACCCGCTTCATGGCTGGCGTGTCTGCCAGGCTGGCCAACG
TTGCAGCCTTGCTGCTGCGTGCGCTCGGACGGCCGGCACTTAGCGTGTTTGTGCTTTTGCTCATTTTCTC
TTTACCTCATTAACTCAAATGAGTTTTGATTTAATTTCAGCGGCCAGCGCCTGGACCTCGCGGGCAGCGT
CGCCCTCGGGTTCTGATTCAAGAACGGTTGTGCCGGCGGCGGCAGTGCCTGGGTAGCTCACGCGCTGCGT
GATACGGGACTCAAGAATGGGCAGCTCGTACCCGGCCAGCGCCTCGGCAACCTCACCGCCGATGCGCGTG
CCTTTGATCGCCCGCGACACGACAAAGGCCGCTTGTAGCCTTCCATCCGTGACCTCAATGCGCTGCTTAA
CCAGCTCCACCAGGTCGGCGGTGGCCCATATG
